Addgene plasmid #247950: pdFLPtag-SA-SD-1-GFSTF
Purpose: Conditional tagging of endogenous proteins with GFSTF in open reading frame 1, with dual membrane labelling
Depositing lab: Sha Liu. Depositing organization: Vlaams Instituut voor Biotechnologie (VIB, vzw). Publication: dFlpTag, a RMCE-based tool for simultaneous endogenous protein tagging and cell labeling in Drosophila. Li L, Yan J, Ruan Y, Dyson MC, Laenen F, Liu S, Xie X. Sci Rep. 2025 Nov 27;15(1):45542. doi: 10.1038/s41598-025-30193-0. PubMed 41310158.
Backbone
  Vector backbone: pFlpStop-attB-UAS-2.1-tdTom
  Vector type: Insect Expression
Growth in bacteria
  Bacterial resistance: Ampicillin, 100 μg/mL
  Growth temperature: 37°C
  Growth strain: NEB Stable
  Copy number: Unknown
Gene/Insert
  Gene/Insert name: GFSTF
  Species: Synthetic
  GenBank ID: PV099650
  Tag / fusion protein: GFSTF
Terms and licenses: Academic/Nonprofit Terms; Industry Terms: Not Available to Industry
How to cite: pdFLPtag-SA-SD-1-GFSTF was a gift from Sha Liu (Addgene plasmid # 247950 ; http://n2t.net/addgene:247950 ; RRID:Addgene_247950)
