[The description below was written by a language model from this plasmid's Addgene catalogue record and pLannotate feature annotations shown in this document.]
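Description:
pdFLPtag-SA-SD-1-GFSTF is a Drosophila donor plasmid built on the pFlpStop-attB-UAS-2.1-tdTom backbone and designed for recombinase-mediated cassette exchange (RMCE). Its stated purpose is conditional tagging of endogenous proteins with the synthetic GFSTF multi-tag in reading frame 1, combined with dual membrane labelling. In bacteria it is maintained through a high-copy ColE1/pUC-type origin and selected with ampicillin (AmpR). The backbone also carries an f1 origin, lacZα and lac promoter remnants, and flanking T7 and T3 promoters, typical of a Bluescript-like cloning vector.

The payload lies between two φC31 attB sites in opposite orientation, the arrangement that lets φC31 integrase swap the cassette into a genomic landing site bearing paired attP sites. Just inside the attB sites are two inverted FRT sites, so FLP recombinase can invert the intervening segment; this is the basis of the conditional behaviour. Within the FRT-bounded region the annotation shows a tdTomato coding sequence followed by SV40 small t intron and SV40 polyadenylation sequences, and a tag module containing superfolder GFP and a TEV protease site, consistent with GFSTF. The "SA-SD" in the name implies splice acceptor and donor sequences that would make the tag an artificial exon, but these are not explicitly annotated, nor are any membrane-targeting sequences. A 5X UAS element with the hsp70 minimal promoter sits outside one FRT, facing inward, which suggests that GAL4-driven reporter expression depends on cassette orientation. Short β-globin intron fragments are annotated adjacent to each FRT. The design thus couples FLP-dependent endogenous protein tagging with fluorescent labelling of cells.
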