Features (pLannotate 1.2.2; 28 found; start..end, strand, type, name):
      8..1435    +  CDS            tdTomato: tdTomato is a basic (constitutively fluorescent) orange fluorescent protein published in 2004, derived from Discosoma sp.. It is reported to be a somewhat slowly-maturing tandem dimer with low acid sensitivity.
   1451..1525    +  CDS            small t antigen (fragment): SV40 (simian virus 40) small t antigen
   1527..1592    +  intron         small t intron: SV40 (simian virus 40) small t antigen intron
   1722..1742    +  CDS            SV40 NLS: nuclear localization signal of SV40 (simian virus 40) large T antigen
   1749..1883    +  CDS            LT_POVHA (fragment): Protein inferred from homology: Swiss-Prot protein existence level 3. Isoform large T antigen is a key early protein essential for both driving viral replication and inducing cellular transformation. Plays a role in viral genome replication by driving entry of quiescent cells into the cell cycle and by autoregulating the synthesis of viral early mRNA. Displays highly oncogenic activities by corrupting the host cellular checkpoint mechanisms that guard cell division and the transcription, replication, and repair of DNA. Participates in the modulation of cellular gene expression preceeding viral
   1908..1991    +  CDS            large T antigen (fragment): large T antigen from SV40 (simian virus 40)
   2014..2148    +  polyA_signal   SV40 poly(A) signal: SV40 polyadenylation signal
   3083..3793    +  CDS            Superfolder GFP: Superfolder GFP is a basic (constitutively fluorescent) green fluorescent protein published in 2005, derived from Aequorea victoria. It is reported to be a very rapidly-maturing weak dimer.
   3881..3898    +  CDS            TEV site (fragment): tobacco etch virus (TEV) protease recognition and cleavage site
   4209..4258    +  intron         β-globin intron (fragment): internally truncated intron from human β-globin
   4259..4306    -  protein_bind   FRT: FLP-mediated recombination occurs in the 8-bp core sequence TCTAGAAA (Turan and Bode, 2011). FLP recombinase from the Saccharomyces cerevisiae 2μ plasmid
   4336..4574    -  promoter       hsp70 promoter: Drosophila melanogaster hsp70Bb promoter
   4593..4687    -  protein_bind   5X UAS: five tandem copies of the "ScaI site" 17-mer CGGAGTACTGTCCTCCG, an upstream activating sequence (UAS) that efficiently binds yeast Gal4 (Webster et al., 1988; Pfeiffer et al., 2010) GAL4
   4742..4811    -  protein_bind   attB: attB site for the φC31 integrase (Groth et al., 2000) phage φC31 integrase
   4851..4869    -  promoter       T3 promoter: promoter for bacteriophage T3 RNA polymerase
   4914..4930    -  protein_bind   lac operator: The lac repressor binds to the lac operator to inhibit transcription in E. coli. This inhibition can be relieved by adding lactose or isopropyl-β-D-thiogalactopyranoside (IPTG). lac repressor encoded by lacI
   4938..4968    -  promoter       lac promoter: promoter for the E. coli lac operon
   4983..5004    -  protein_bind   CAP binding site: CAP binding activates transcription in the presence of cAMP. E. coli catabolite activator protein
   5017..5109    -  CDS            lacI (fragment): lac repressor; lacI; The lac repressor binds to the lac operator to inhibit transcription in E. coli. This inhibition can be relieved by adding lactose or isopropyl-β-D-thiogalactopyranoside (IPTG).
   5292..5880    -  rep_origin     ori: high-copy-number ColE1/pMB1/pBR322/pUC origin of replication
   6051..6911    -  CDS            AmpR: β-lactamase; bla; confers resistance to ampicillin, carbenicillin, and related antibiotics
   6912..7016    -  promoter       AmpR promoter: bla
   7069..7497    -  rep_origin     f1 ori (sequence partly withheld): f1 bacteriophage origin of replication; arrow indicates direction of (+) strand synthesis
   7502..7657    -  CDS            lacZα (fragment): LacZα fragment of β-galactosidase; lacZ fragment
   7665..7683    +  promoter       T7 promoter: promoter for bacteriophage T7 RNA polymerase
   7719..7788    +  protein_bind   attB: attB site for the φC31 integrase (Groth et al., 2000) phage φC31 integrase
   7892..7942    +  intron         β-globin intron (fragment): internally truncated intron from human β-globin
   7943..7990    +  protein_bind   FRT: FLP-mediated recombination occurs in the 8-bp core sequence TCTAGAAA (Turan and Bode, 2011). FLP recombinase from the Saccharomyces cerevisiae 2μ plasmid
>Addgene plasmid #247950 | pdFLPtag-SA-SD-1-GFSTF | addgene full sequence | sequence record 494259 | Addgene NGS Result
GGCCGCTATGGTGTCCAAGGGCGAGGAAGTGATCAAGGAGTTCATGCGCTTCAAAGTGCGCATGGAGGGC
AGCATGAACGGCCACGAGTTCGAGATTGAGGGCGAGGGCGAGGGACGCCCATATGAGGGAACCCAGACCG
CCAAGCTGAAAGTGACCAAGGGCGGACCCCTGCCCTTCGCCTGGGATATTCTGAGCCCCCAGTTTATGTA
CGGCAGCAAGGCCTACGTGAAGCACCCCGCCGATATCCCCGATTACAAGAAGCTGAGCTTCCCCGAGGGC
TTCAAGTGGGAGCGCGTGATGAACTTCGAGGATGGCGGCCTCGTGACCGTGACCCAGGATAGCAGTCTGC
AGGATGGCACCCTGATCTACAAAGTGAAGATGCGCGGCACCAACTTCCCCCCCGATGGACCCGTGATGCA
GAAGAAGACCATGGGCTGGGAGGCCAGCACCGAGCGCCTGTATCCACGCGACGGCGTGCTGAAGGGCGAG
ATTCATCAGGCCCTGAAGCTGAAGGACGGCGGCCACTACCTGGTGGAGTTCAAGACCATCTACATGGCCA
AGAAGCCCGTGCAGCTGCCCGGCTACTACTACGTGGACACCAAGCTGGATATCACCAGCCACAACGAGGA
TTACACCATCGTGGAGCAGTACGAGCGCAGCGAGGGCCGCCACCATCTGTTTCTGGGACACGGAACCGGC
AGCACCGGAAGCGGAAGTAGTGGAACCGCCAGCAGCGAGGATAACAACATGGCCGTGATTAAGGAGTTTA
TGCGCTTTAAAGTGCGCATGGAGGGATCCATGAATGGACATGAGTTTGAGATCGAGGGCGAGGGCGAGGG
ACGCCCCTACGAGGGCACGCAGACGGCCAAGCTGAAAGTGACGAAGGGCGGACCGCTGCCGTTTGCCTGG
GACATCCTGTCGCCGCAGTTTATGTATGGCTCGAAGGCCTATGTGAAGCACCCGGCCGACATTCCGGACT
ATAAGAAGCTGTCGTTCCCAGAGGGATTCAAGTGGGAGCGCGTGATGAATTTTGAGGACGGCGGACTCGT
GACCGTGACGCAGGACAGTTCCCTGCAGGACGGAACGCTGATCTATAAAGTGAAGATGCGCGGAACGAAT
TTCCCGCCGGACGGCCCAGTGATGCAGAAGAAGACGATGGGATGGGAGGCCTCGACCGAGCGCCTGTACC
CCCGCGACGGCGTGCTGAAGGGCGAGATCCACCAGGCCCTGAAGCTGAAGGATGGCGGACGCTATCTGGT
GGAGTTTAAGACGATCTATATGGCCAAGAAGCCAGTGCAGCTGCCGGGATATTACTATGTGGATACGAAG
CTGGACATTACCTCGCACAATGAGGACTATACGATTGTGGAGCAGTATGAGCGCTCGGAGGGACGCCATC
ACCTGTTTCTGTACGGCATGGATGAGCTGTATAAGTAGGAGGCCGGCCTCGATCTTTGTGAAGGAACCTT
ACTTCTGTGGTGTGACATAATTGGACAAACTACCTACAGAGATTTAAAGCTCTAAGGTAAATATAAAATT
TTTAAGTGTATAATGTGTTAAACTACTGATTCTAATTGTTTGTGTATTTTAGATTCCAACCTATGGAACT
GATGAATGGGAGCAGTGGTGGAATGCCTTTAATGAGGAAAACCTGTTTTGCTCAGAAGAAATGCCATCTA
GTGATGATGAGGCTACTGCTGACTCTCAACATTCTACTCCTCCAAAAAAGAAGAGAAAGGTAGAAGACCC
CAAGGACTTTCCTTCAGAATTGCTAAGTTTTTTGAGTCATGCTGTGTTTAGTAATAGAACTCTTGCTTGC
TTTGCTATTTACACCACAAAGGAAAAAGCTGCACTGCTATACAAGAAAATTATGGAAAAATATTTGATGT
ATAGTGCCTTGACTAGAGATCATAATCAGCCATACCACATTTGTAGAGGTTTTACTTGCTTTAAAAAACC
TCCCACACCTCCCCCTGAACCTGAAACATAAAATGAATGCAATTGTTGTTGTTAACTTGTTTATTGCAGC
TTATAATGGTTACAAATAAAGCAATAGCATCACAAATTTCACAAATAAAGCATTTTTTTCACTGCATTCT
AGTTGTGGTTTGTCCAAACTCATCAATGTATCTTATCATGTCTGGATCTGCGTCGCGCCACTTCAACGCT
CGATGGGAGCGTCATTGGTGGGCGGGGTAACCGTCGAAATCAGTGTTTACGCTTCCAATCGCAACAAAAA
ATTCACTGCAACACTGAAAAGCATACGAAAACGATGAAGATTGTACGAGAAACCATAAAGTATTTTATCC
ACAAAGACACGTATAGCAGAAAAGCCAAGTTAACTCGGCGATAAGTTGTGTACACAAGAATAAAATCGGC
CAGATTCAGTGTTGTCAGAAATAAGAAAACCCCACTATGTTTTTCTTTGCCTTTTCTTTCTCCCAGCGAT
CATTCATTTCGTGGTGAAAGAACGGGGTCATTGCACGGAGTTTCGACTGCGGGAAAGCAGAGCTGCCGTT
CACTTCGTCTATAATTAGCGCTTTCTATTTTCCCCGATTCGGGCCGCTGCTGCGCTTTTCCGCCTGCTGT
TTGTGGCAAGTGTAGCAGCAGGCTGTGCACGCAGTGTGGCATGCACTTGGCTTTCCACCGTTGGTATCGA
TTCTCTGGGACGATGAGTCATTCCTTTCGGGACCACAGCATAATCGTTGCCAGCTCACCGAAATGGTGAC
TTCATTTCTTAACTGCCGTCAAGCATGCGATTGTACATACATACATATTTATATATGTACATATTTATGT
GACTATGGTAGGTCGATATAATAGCAATCAACGCAAGCAAATGTGTCAGTCCTGCTTACAGGAACGATTC
TATTTAGTAATTTTCGTTGTATAAAGTAATTATGTATGTATGTAAGCCCCATAAATCTGAAAACCGGTAG
TCGATCCAACATGGCGACTTGTCCCATCCCCGGCATGTTTAAATATACTAATTATTCTTGAACTAATTTT
AATCAACCGATTTATCTCTCTTCCGCAGGTGGCGGAGGTTCCGGTGGAAGCGGAGGTAGCGGCGGATCCG
TGTCCAAGGGCGAGGAGCTGTTCACCGGCGTGGTGCCCATCCTGGTGGAGCTGGATGGCGACGTGAACGG
CCACAAGTTCAGCGTGCGCGGCGAGGGCGAGGGCGACGCCACCAACGGCAAGCTGACCCTGAAGTTCATC
TGCACCACCGGCAAGCTGCCCGTGCCCTGGCCCACCCTGGTGACCACCCTGACCTACGGCGTGCAGTGCT
TCAGCCGCTACCCCGATCACATGAAGCAGCACGATTTCTTCAAGAGCGCCATGCCCGAGGGCTACGTGCA
GGAGCGCACCATCAGCTTCAAGGATGACGGCACCTACAAGACCCGCGCCGAGGTGAAGTTCGAGGGCGAT
ACCCTGGTGAACCGCATCGAGCTGAAGGGCATCGATTTCAAGGAGGATGGCAACATCCTGGGCCACAAGC
TGGAGTACAACTTCAACAGCCACAACGTGTACATCACCGCCGATAAGCAGAAGAACGGCATCAAGGCCAA
CTTCAAGATCCGCCACAATGTGGAGGATGGCTCCGTGCAGCTGGCCGATCACTACCAGCAGAACACCCCC
ATCGGCGACGGCCCAGTGCTGCTGCCCGATAACCACTACCTGAGCACCCAGAGCGTGCTGTCCAAGGACC
CCAACGAGAAGCGCGATCACATGGTGCTGCTGGAGTTCGTGACCGCCGCCGGCATCACCCTGGGCATGGA
TGAGCTGTACAAGGAGAGCAGCGGCAGCTTCCTGAACTGCTGCCCAGGATGCTGCATGGAACCGGGAAGC
GGCAACTGGTCCCACCCCCAGTTCGAGAAGGAAAACCTGTACTTCCAGAGCGATTACAAGGATCACGACG
GCGACTACAAGGACCACGATATTGATTACAAGGACGATGACGACAAGGGCGGATCCGGAGGTAGCGGTGG
AAGCGGAGGTTCCGGAGGTAAGTTATTGAACAATGGCATCAAATGCCTTCATCATCACTACCCTTTAGCC
CTTAAGACCCCACAATGACCTTACCCACTCAGAGAAAAAAGTAAATATGAAAGCCCATTTGAACTTCTAA
GCTTGTCGACTTAATTAAATCGATCCTAGGGAAGTTCCTATACTATTTGAAGAATAGGAACTTCGGAATA
GGAACTTCTAAGAGGTTTCATATTGCTAATAGCAGCTACAATCCAGCTACCATTCTGCGAAGTTCCTATA
CTTTCTAGAGAATAGGAACTTCGGAATAGGAACTTCGCTGGTACCCTCGAGCCCAATTCCCTATTCAGAG
TTCTCTTCTTGTATTCAATAATTACTTCTTGGCAGATTTCAGTAGTTGCAGTTGATTTACTTGGTTGCTG
GTTACTTTTAATTGATTCACTTTAACTTGCACTTTACTGCAGATTGTTTAGCTTGTTCAGCTGCGCTTGT
TTATTTGCTTAGCTTTCGCTTAGCGACGTGTTCACTTTGCTTGTTTGAATTGAATTGTCGCTCCGTAGAC
GAAGCGCCTCTATTTATACTCCGGCGCTCGCTAGAGTCTCCGCTCGGAGGACAGTACTCCGCTCGGAGGA
CAGTACTCCGCTCGGAGGACAGTACTCCGCTCGGAGGACAGTACTCCGCTCGGAGGACAGTACTCCGACC
TGCAGGGAATTCCTGCAGACTAGTTCTAGAGTCGACCATCATGATGGACCAGATGGGTGAGGTGGAGTAC
GCGCCCGGGGAGCCCAAGGGCACGCCCTGGCACCCGCACCGCGGCTTCGAGACCGTGACCTACATCATGC
ATGGTACCCAGCTTTTGTTCCCTTTAGTGAGGGTTAATTGCGCGCTTGGCGTAATCATGGTCATAGCTGT
TTCCTGTGTGAAATTGTTATCCGCTCACAATTCCACACAACATACGAGCCGGGAGCATAAAGTGTAAAGC
CTGGGGTGCCTAATGAGTGAGCTAACTCACATTAATTGCGTTGCGCTCACTGCCCGCTTTCCAGTCGGGA
AACCTGTCGTGCCAGCTGCATTAATGAATCGGCCAACGCGCGGGGAGAGGCGGTTTGCGTATTGGGCGCT
CTTCCGCTTCCTCGCTCACTGACTCGCTGCGCTCGGTCGTTCGGCTGCGGCGAGCGGTATCAGCTCACTC
AAAGGCGGTAATACGGTTATCCACAGAATCAGGGGATAACGCAGGAAAGAACATGTGAGCAAAAGGCCAG
CAAAAGGCCAGGAACCGTAAAAAGGCCGCGTTGCTGGCGTTTTTCCATAGGCTCCGCCCCCCTGACGAGC
ATCACAAAAATCGACGCTCAAGTCAGAGGTGGCGAAACCCGACAGGACTATAAAGATACCAGGCGTTTCC
CCCTGGAAGCTCCCTCGTGCGCTCTCCTGTTCCGACCCTGCCGCTTACCGGATACCTGTCCGCCTTTCTC
CCTTCGGGAAGCGTGGCGCTTTCTCATAGCTCACGCTGTAGGTATCTCAGTTCGGTGTAGGTCGTTCGCT
CCAAGCTGGGCTGTGTGCACGAACCCCCCGTTCAGCCCGACCGCTGCGCCTTATCCGGTAACTATCGTCT
TGAGTCCAACCCGGTAAGACACGACTTATCGCCACTGGCAGCAGCCACTGGTAACAGGATTAGCAGAGCG
AGGTATGTAGGCGGTGCTACAGAGTTCTTGAAGTGGTGGCCTAACTACGGCTACACTAGAAGAACAGTAT
TTGGTATCTGCGCTCTGCTGAAGCCAGTTACCTTCGGAAAAAGAGTTGGTAGCTCTTGATCCGGCAAACA
AACCACCGCTGGTAGCGGTGGTTTTTTTGTTTGCAAGCAGCAGATTACGCGCAGAAAAAAAGGATCTCAA
GAAGATCCTTTGATCTTTTCTACGGGGTCTGACGCTCAGTGGAACGAAAACTCACGTTAAGGGATTTTGG
TCATGAGATTATCAAAAAGGATCTTCACCTAGATCCTTTTAAATTAAAAATGAAGTTTTAAATCAATCTA
AAGTATATATGAGTAAACTTGGTCTGACAGTTACCAATGCTTAATCAGTGAGGCACCTATCTCAGCGATC
TGTCTATTTCGTTCATCCATAGTTGCCTGACTCCCCGTCGTGTAGATAACTACGATACGGGAGGGCTTAC
CATCTGGCCCCAGTGCTGCAATGATACCGCGAGACCCACGCTCACCGGCTCCAGATTTATCAGCAATAAA
CCAGCCAGCCGGAAGGGCCGAGCGCAGAAGTGGTCCTGCAACTTTATCCGCCTCCATCCAGTCTATTAAT
TGTTGCCGGGAAGCTAGAGTAAGTAGTTCGCCAGTTAATAGTTTGCGCAACGTTGTTGCCATTGCTACAG
GCATCGTGGTGTCACGCTCGTCGTTTGGTATGGCTTCATTCAGCTCCGGTTCCCAACGATCAAGGCGAGT
TACATGATCCCCCATGTTGTGCAAAAAAGCGGTTAGCTCCTTCGGTCCTCCGATCGTTGTCAGAAGTAAG
TTGGCCGCAGTGTTATCACTCATGGTTATGGCAGCACTGCATAATTCTCTTACTGTCATGCCATCCGTAA
GATGCTTTTCTGTGACTGGTGAGTACTCAACCAAGTCATTCTGAGAATAGTGTATGCGGCGACCGAGTTG
CTCTTGCCCGGCGTCAATACGGGATAATACCGCGCCACATAGCAGAACTTTAAAAGTGCTCATCATTGGA
AAACGTTCTTCGGGGCGAAAACTCTCAAGGATCTTACCGCTGTTGAGATCCAGTTCGATGTAACCCACTC
GTGCACCCAACTGATCTTCAGCATCTTTTACTTTCACCAGCGTTTCTGGGTGAGCAAAAACAGGAAGGCA
AAATGCCGCAAAAAAGGGAATAAGGGCGACACGGAAATGTTGAATACTCATACTCTTCCTTTTTCAATAT
TATTGAAGCATTTATCAGGGTTATTGTCTCATGAGCGGATACATATTTGAATGTATTTAGAAAAATAAAC
AAATAGGGGTTCCGCGCACATTTCCCCGAAAAGTGCCACCTAAATTGTAAGCGTTAATATTTTGTTAAAA
TTCGCGTTAAATTTTTGTTAAATCAGCTCATTTTTTAACCAATAGGCCGAAATCGGCAAAATCCCTTATA
AATCAAAAGAATAGACCGAGATAGGGT
[37 nt withheld, positions 7168-7204]
AAAGAACGTGGACTCCAACGTCAAAGG
[49 nt withheld, positions 7232-7280]
T
[91 nt withheld, positions 7282-7372]
G
[124 nt withheld, positions 7374-7497]
CCCATTCGCCATTCAGGCTGCGCAACTGTTGGGAAGGGCGATCGGTGCGGGCCTCTTCGCTATTACGCCA
GCTGGCGAAAGGGGGATGTGCTGCAAGGCGATTAAGTTGGGTAACGCCAGGGTTTTCCCAGTCACGACGT
TGTAAAACGACGGCCAGTGAGCGCGCGTAATACGACTCACTATAGGGCGAATTGGAGCTCGCTAGCGATG
TAGGTCACGGTCTCGAAGCCGCGGTGCGGGTGCCAGGGCGTGCCCTTGGGCTCCCCGGGCGCGTACTCCA
CCTCACCCATCTGGTCCATCATGATGGTCGACAAGCTTGGATCCGATGTCCCAATACGCGTAGGCCTGAA
GTTCCTATTCCGAAGTTCCTATTCTTCAAATAGTATAGGAACTTCTCTTTGCACCATTTCAAAGAATAAC
AGTGATAATTTCTGGGTTAAGGCAAGAAGTTCCTATTCCGAAGTTCCTATTCTCTAGAAAGTATAGGAAC
TTCGC
